Addgene plasmid #231989: pLenti-CRISPRv2-sgNTC49-puro
Purpose: Knockout non-targeting control
Depositing lab: Brian Ruffell. Depositing organization: H. Lee Moffitt Cancer Center and Research Institute. Publication: Interleukin-1alpha release during necrotic-like cell death generates myeloid-driven immunosuppression that restricts anti-tumor immunity. Hanggi K, Li J, Gangadharan A, Liu X, Celias DP, Osunmakinde O, Keske A, Davis J, Ahmad F, Giron A, Anadon CM, Gardner A, DeNardo DG, Shaw TI, Beg AA, Yu X, Ruffell B. Cancer Cell. 2024 Nov 13:S1535-6108(24)00402-1. doi: 10.1016/j.ccell.2024.10.014. PubMed 39577420.
Backbone
  Vector backbone: pLenti-CRISPRv2
  Vector type: Lentiviral, CRISPR
  Selectable markers: Puromycin
Growth in bacteria
  Bacterial resistance: Ampicillin, 100 μg/mL
  Growth temperature: 37°C
  Growth strain: NEB Stable
  Copy number: High Copy
Gene/Insert
  Gene/Insert name: sgRNA with Cas9 and hygromycin resistance
  gRNA/shRNA sequence: GGACATTACATATAAGACCA
  Species: M. musculus (mouse)
  Cloning method: Ligation Independent Cloning
  Sequencing primers: 5′ Unknown
Terms and licenses: Academic/Nonprofit Terms; Industry Terms: Not Available to Industry
How to cite: pLenti-CRISPRv2-sgNTC49-puro was a gift from Brian Ruffell (Addgene plasmid # 231989 ; http://n2t.net/addgene:231989 ; RRID:Addgene_231989)
