[The description below was written by a language model from this plasmid's Addgene catalogue record and pLannotate feature annotations shown in this document.]
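Description:
pLenti-CRISPRv2-sgNTC49-puro is an all-in-one lentiviral CRISPR vector built on the pLenti-CRISPRv2 backbone, serving as a non-targeting control for Cas9 knockout experiments. It is propagated in E. coli through a high-copy ColE1/pUC-type origin with ampicillin selection (AmpR). The backbone also carries an f1 origin and an SV40/EM7-driven bleomycin/Zeocin resistance cassette that lies outside the viral genome. The transfer region is a third-generation, self-inactivating design. A CMV enhancer/promoter fused to a truncated HIV-1 5' LTR drives genomic RNA production in packaging cells. This is followed by the Ψ packaging signal, a partial gag sequence, the RRE for Rev-dependent export, and the cPPT/CTS. A WPRE sits just upstream of the ΔU3 3' LTR.

Within the LTRs, a human U6 Pol III promoter expresses the guide, which is fused to the S. pyogenes gRNA scaffold. The catalogue lists mouse as the species, consistent with a guide designed to have no target in the mouse genome. A downstream EF-1α core promoter drives S. pyogenes Cas9. The puromycin N-acetyltransferase coding sequence follows Cas9 and spans the numbering origin of the sequence record. This arrangement suggests co-expression with Cas9 from the same transcript, although no linker peptide is annotated. The insert field mentions hygromycin resistance, but the plasmid name, the selectable-marker field and the sequence annotation all indicate puromycin, so that wording appears to be a catalogue inconsistency.

The construct is used to transduce cells and select them with puromycin. This yields Cas9-expressing control populations for comparison with gene-targeting sgRNA vectors from the same series, which were deposited in connection with a tumor immunology study.
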