Features (pLannotate 1.2.2; 33 found; start..end, strand, type, name):
    582..1170    +  misc_feature   WPRE: woodchuck hepatitis virus posttranscriptional regulatory element
   1221..1240    +  misc_feature   cPPT/CTS (fragment): central polypurine tract and central termination sequence of HIV-1
   1242..1475    +  LTR            3' LTR (ΔU3): self-inactivating 3' long terminal repeat (LTR) from HIV-1
   1507..1731    +  polyA_signal   bGH poly(A) signal: bovine growth hormone polyadenylation signal
   1735..1756    +  promoter       SV40 promoter (fragment): SV40 enhancer and early promoter
   1777..2205    +  rep_origin     f1 ori (sequence partly withheld): f1 bacteriophage origin of replication; arrow indicates direction of (+) strand synthesis
   2219..2548    +  promoter       SV40 promoter: SV40 enhancer and early promoter
   2596..2643    +  promoter       EM7 promoter: synthetic bacterial promoter&nbsp
   2662..3036    +  CDS            BleoR: antibiotic-binding protein; Sh ble from Streptoalloteichus hindustanus; confers resistance to bleomycin, phleomycin, and Zeocin™
   3046..3171    +  CDS            ble (fragment): BLE_KLEPN - Experimental evidence at protein level: Swiss-Prot protein existence level 1. Binding protein with a strong affinity to the bleomycin family of antibiotics. Binds to CL990; an antimitotic-antibiotic compound. From Klebsiella pneumoniae.
   3166..3287    +  polyA_signal   SV40 poly(A) signal: SV40 polyadenylation signal
   3358..3380    -  protein_bind   lac operator (fragment): The lac repressor binds to the lac operator to inhibit transcription in E. coli. This inhibition can be relieved by adding lactose or isopropyl-β-D-thiogalactopyranoside (IPTG). lac repressor encoded by lacI
   3384..3414    -  promoter       lac promoter: promoter for the E. coli lac operon
   3429..3450    -  protein_bind   CAP binding site: CAP binding activates transcription in the presence of cAMP. E. coli catabolite activator protein
   3463..3555    -  CDS            lacI (fragment): lac repressor; lacI; The lac repressor binds to the lac operator to inhibit transcription in E. coli. This inhibition can be relieved by adding lactose or isopropyl-β-D-thiogalactopyranoside (IPTG).
   3738..4326    -  rep_origin     ori: high-copy-number ColE1/pMB1/pBR322/pUC origin of replication
   4497..5357    -  CDS            AmpR: β-lactamase; bla; confers resistance to ampicillin, carbenicillin, and related antibiotics
   5358..5462    -  promoter       AmpR promoter: bla
   5521..5573    -  misc_feature   bom (fragment): basis of mobility region from pBR322
   5728..6107    +  enhancer       CMV enhancer: human cytomegalovirus immediate early enhancer
   6108..6307    +  promoter       CMV promoter: human cytomegalovirus (CMV) immediate early promoter
   6325..6505    +  LTR            5' LTR (truncated): truncated 5' long terminal repeat (LTR) from HIV-1
   6552..6677    +  misc_feature   HIV-1 Ψ: packaging signal of human immunodeficiency virus type 1
   6661..7024    +  CDS            HIV-1 gag (fragment): gag protein from human immunodeficiency virus 1; gag
   7170..7403    +  misc_feature   RRE: The Rev response element (RRE) of HIV-1 allows for Rev-dependent mRNA export from the nucleus to the cytoplasm.
   7780..7880    +  CDS            Rev (fragment): human immunodeficiency virus 1 (HIV-1) Rev protein; rev; enhances nuclear export of unspliced and incompletely spliced viral mRNAs
   7930..8047    +  misc_feature   cPPT/CTS: central polypurine tract and central termination sequence of HIV-1
   8098..8338    +  promoter       U6 promoter: RNA polymerase III promoter for human U6 snRNA
   8367..8442    +  misc_RNA       gRNA scaffold: guide RNA scaffold for the Streptococcus pyogenes CRISPR/Cas9 system
   8460..8478    +  CDS            small t antigen (fragment): SV40 (simian virus 40) small t antigen
   8504..8715    +  promoter       EF-1α core promoter: core promoter for human elongation factor EF-1α
   8740..12843   +  CDS            Cas9: Cas9 (Csn1) endonuclease from the Streptococcus pyogenes Type II CRISPR/Cas system generates RNA-guided double strand breaks in DNA
  12981..566     +  CDS            PuroR (fragment) (across the origin): puromycin N-acetyltransferase; pac from Streptomyces; confers resistance to puromycin
>Addgene plasmid #231989 | pLenti-CRISPRv2-sgNTC49-puro | addgene full sequence | sequence record 460794 | Addgene NGS Result
CCCGCGACGACGTCCCCAGGGCCGTACGCACCCTCGCCGCCGCGTTCGCCGACTACCCCGCCACGCGCCA
CACCGTCGATCCGGACCGCCACATCGAGCGGGTCACCGAGCTGCAAGAACTCTTCCTCACGCGCGTCGGG
CTCGACATCGGCAAGGTGTGGGTCGCGGACGACGGCGCCGCGGTGGCGGTCTGGACCACGCCGGAGAGCG
TCGAAGCGGGGGCGGTGTTCGCCGAGATCGGCCCGCGCATGGCCGAGTTGAGCGGTTCCCGGCTGGCCGC
GCAGCAACAGATGGAAGGCCTCCTGGCGCCGCACCGGCCCAAGGAGCCCGCGTGGTTCCTGGCCACCGTC
GGAGTCTCGCCCGACCACCAGGGCAAGGGTCTGGGCAGCGCCGTCGTGCTCCCCGGAGTGGAGGCGGCCG
AGCGCGCCGGGGTGCCCGCCTTCCTGGAGACCTCCGCGCCCCGCAACCTCCCCTTCTACGAGCGGCTCGG
CTTCACCGTCACCGCCGACGTCGAGGTGCCCGAAGGACCGCGCACCTGGTGCATGACCCGCAAGCCCGGT
GCCTGAACGCGTTAAGTCGACAATCAACCTCTGGATTACAAAATTTGTGAAAGATTGACTGGTATTCTTA
ACTATGTTGCTCCTTTTACGCTATGTGGATACGCTGCTTTAATGCCTTTGTATCATGCTATTGCTTCCCG
TATGGCTTTCATTTTCTCCTCCTTGTATAAATCCTGGTTGCTGTCTCTTTATGAGGAGTTGTGGCCCGTT
GTCAGGCAACGTGGCGTGGTGTGCACTGTGTTTGCTGACGCAACCCCCACTGGTTGGGGCATTGCCACCA
CCTGTCAGCTCCTTTCCGGGACTTTCGCTTTCCCCCTCCCTATTGCCACGGCGGAACTCATCGCCGCCTG
CCTTGCCCGCTGCTGGACAGGGGCTCGGCTGTTGGGCACTGACAATTCCGTGGTGTTGTCGGGGAAATCA
TCGTCCTTTCCTTGGCTGCTCGCCTGTGTTGCCACCTGGATTCTGCGCGGGACGTCCTTCTGCTACGTCC
CTTCGGCCCTCAATCCAGCGGACCTTCCTTCCCGCGGCCTGCTGCCGGCTCTGCGGCCTCTTCCGCGTCT
TCGCCTTCGCCCTCAGACGAGTCGGATCTCCCTTTGGGCCGCCTCCCCGCGTCGACTTTAAGACCAATGA
CTTACAAGGCAGCTGTAGATCTTAGCCACTTTTTAAAAGAAAAGGGGGGACTGGAAGGGCTAATTCACTC
CCAACGAAGACAAGATCTGCTTTTTGCTTGTACTGGGTCTCTCTGGTTAGACCAGATCTGAGCCTGGGAG
CTCTCTGGCTAACTAGGGAACCCACTGCTTAAGCCTCAATAAAGCTTGCCTTGAGTGCTTCAAGTAGTGT
GTGCCCGTCTGTTGTGTGACTCTGGTAACTAGAGATCCCTCAGACCCTTTTAGTCAGTGTGGAAAATCTC
TAGCAGGGCCCGTTTAAACCCGCTGATCAGCCTCGACTGTGCCTTCTAGTTGCCAGCCATCTGTTGTTTG
CCCCTCCCCCGTGCCTTCCTTGACCCTGGAAGGTGCCACTCCCACTGTCCTTTCCTAATAAAATGAGGAA
ATTGCATCGCATTGTCTGAGTAGGTGTCATTCTATTCTGGGGGGTGGGGTGGGGCAGGACAGCAAGGGGG
AGGATTGGGAAGACAATAGCAGGCATGCTGGGGATGCGGTGGGCTCTATGGCTTCTGAGGCGGAAAGAAC
CAGCTGGGGCTCTAGGGGGTATCCCC
[124 nt withheld, positions 1777-1900]
C
[91 nt withheld, positions 1902-1992]
A
[49 nt withheld, positions 1994-2042]
CCTTTGACGTTGGAGTCCACGTTCTTT
[37 nt withheld, positions 2070-2106]
ACCCTATCTCGGTCTATTCTTTTGATTTATAAGGGATTTTGCCGATTTCGGCCTATTGGTTAAAAAATGA
GCTGATTTAACAAAAATTTAACGCGAATTAATTCTGTGGAATGTGTGTCAGTTAGGGTGTGGAAAGTCCC
CAGGCTCCCCAGCAGGCAGAAGTATGCAAAGCATGCATCTCAATTAGTCAGCAACCAGGTGTGGAAAGTC
CCCAGGCTCCCCAGCAGGCAGAAGTATGCAAAGCATGCATCTCAATTAGTCAGCAACCATAGTCCCGCCC
CTAACTCCGCCCATCCCGCCCCTAACTCCGCCCAGTTCCGCCCATTCTCCGCCCCATGGCTGACTAATTT
TTTTTATTTATGCAGAGGCCGAGGCCGCCTCTGCCTCTGAGCTATTCCAGAAGTAGTGAGGAGGCTTTTT
TGGAGGCCTAGGCTTTTGCAAAAAGCTCCCGGGAGCTTGTATATCCATTTTCGGATCTGATCAGCACGTG
TTGACAATTAATCATCGGCATAGTATATCGGCATAGTATAATACGACAAGGTGAGGAACTAAACCATGGC
CAAGTTGACCAGTGCCGTTCCGGTGCTCACCGCGCGCGACGTCGCCGGAGCGGTCGAGTTCTGGACCGAC
CGGCTCGGGTTCTCCCGGGACTTCGTGGAGGACGACTTCGCCGGTGTGGTCCGGGACGACGTGACCCTGT
TCATCAGCGCGGTCCAGGACCAGGTGGTGCCGGACAACACCCTGGCCTGGGTGTGGGTGCGCGGCCTGGA
CGAGCTGTACGCCGAGTGGTCGGAGGTCGTGTCCACGAACTTCCGGGACGCCTCCGGGCCGGCCATGACC
GAGATCGGCGAGCAGCCGTGGGGGCGGGAGTTCGCCCTGCGCGACCCGGCCGGCAACTGCGTGCACTTCG
TGGCCGAGGAGCAGGACTGACACGTGCTACGAGATTTCGATTCCACCGCCGCCTTCTATGAAAGGTTGGG
CTTCGGAATCGTTTTCCGGGACGCCGGCTGGATGATCCTCCAGCGCGGGGATCTCATGCTGGAGTTCTTC
GCCCACCCCAACTTGTTTATTGCAGCTTATAATGGTTACAAATAAAGCAATAGCATCACAAATTTCACAA
ATAAAGCATTTTTTTCACTGCATTCTAGTTGTGGTTTGTCCAAACTCATCAATGTATCTTATCATGTCTG
TATACCGTCGACCTCTAGCTAGAGCTTGGCGTAATCATGGTCATAGCTGTTTCCTGTGTGAAATTGTTAT
CCGCTCACAATTCCACACAACATACGAGCCGGAAGCATAAAGTGTAAAGCCTGGGGTGCCTAATGAGTGA
GCTAACTCACATTAATTGCGTTGCGCTCACTGCCCGCTTTCCAGTCGGGAAACCTGTCGTGCCAGCTGCA
TTAATGAATCGGCCAACGCGCGGGGAGAGGCGGTTTGCGTATTGGGCGCTCTTCCGCTTCCTCGCTCACT
GACTCGCTGCGCTCGGTCGTTCGGCTGCGGCGAGCGGTATCAGCTCACTCAAAGGCGGTAATACGGTTAT
CCACAGAATCAGGGGATAACGCAGGAAAGAACATGTGAGCAAAAGGCCAGCAAAAGGCCAGGAACCGTAA
AAAGGCCGCGTTGCTGGCGTTTTTCCATAGGCTCCGCCCCCCTGACGAGCATCACAAAAATCGACGCTCA
AGTCAGAGGTGGCGAAACCCGACAGGACTATAAAGATACCAGGCGTTTCCCCCTGGAAGCTCCCTCGTGC
GCTCTCCTGTTCCGACCCTGCCGCTTACCGGATACCTGTCCGCCTTTCTCCCTTCGGGAAGCGTGGCGCT
TTCTCATAGCTCACGCTGTAGGTATCTCAGTTCGGTGTAGGTCGTTCGCTCCAAGCTGGGCTGTGTGCAC
GAACCCCCCGTTCAGCCCGACCGCTGCGCCTTATCCGGTAACTATCGTCTTGAGTCCAACCCGGTAAGAC
ACGACTTATCGCCACTGGCAGCAGCCACTGGTAACAGGATTAGCAGAGCGAGGTATGTAGGCGGTGCTAC
AGAGTTCTTGAAGTGGTGGCCTAACTACGGCTACACTAGAAGAACAGTATTTGGTATCTGCGCTCTGCTG
AAGCCAGTTACCTTCGGAAAAAGAGTTGGTAGCTCTTGATCCGGCAAACAAACCACCGCTGGTAGCGGTG
GTTTTTTTGTTTGCAAGCAGCAGATTACGCGCAGAAAAAAAGGATCTCAAGAAGATCCTTTGATCTTTTC
TACGGGGTCTGACGCTCAGTGGAACGAAAACTCACGTTAAGGGATTTTGGTCATGAGATTATCAAAAAGG
ATCTTCACCTAGATCCTTTTAAATTAAAAATGAAGTTTTAAATCAATCTAAAGTATATATGAGTAAACTT
GGTCTGACAGTTACCAATGCTTAATCAGTGAGGCACCTATCTCAGCGATCTGTCTATTTCGTTCATCCAT
AGTTGCCTGACTCCCCGTCGTGTAGATAACTACGATACGGGAGGGCTTACCATCTGGCCCCAGTGCTGCA
ATGATACCGCGAGACCCACGCTCACCGGCTCCAGATTTATCAGCAATAAACCAGCCAGCCGGAAGGGCCG
AGCGCAGAAGTGGTCCTGCAACTTTATCCGCCTCCATCCAGTCTATTAATTGTTGCCGGGAAGCTAGAGT
AAGTAGTTCGCCAGTTAATAGTTTGCGCAACGTTGTTGCCATTGCTACAGGCATCGTGGTGTCACGCTCG
TCGTTTGGTATGGCTTCATTCAGCTCCGGTTCCCAACGATCAAGGCGAGTTACATGATCCCCCATGTTGT
GCAAAAAAGCGGTTAGCTCCTTCGGTCCTCCGATCGTTGTCAGAAGTAAGTTGGCCGCAGTGTTATCACT
CATGGTTATGGCAGCACTGCATAATTCTCTTACTGTCATGCCATCCGTAAGATGCTTTTCTGTGACTGGT
GAGTACTCAACCAAGTCATTCTGAGAATAGTGTATGCGGCGACCGAGTTGCTCTTGCCCGGCGTCAATAC
GGGATAATACCGCGCCACATAGCAGAACTTTAAAAGTGCTCATCATTGGAAAACGTTCTTCGGGGCGAAA
ACTCTCAAGGATCTTACCGCTGTTGAGATCCAGTTCGATGTAACCCACTCGTGCACCCAACTGATCTTCA
GCATCTTTTACTTTCACCAGCGTTTCTGGGTGAGCAAAAACAGGAAGGCAAAATGCCGCAAAAAAGGGAA
TAAGGGCGACACGGAAATGTTGAATACTCATACTCTTCCTTTTTCAATATTATTGAAGCATTTATCAGGG
TTATTGTCTCATGAGCGGATACATATTTGAATGTATTTAGAAAAATAAACAAATAGGGGTTCCGCGCACA
TTTCCCCGAAAAGTGCCACCTGACGTCGACGGATCGGGAGATCTCCCGATCCCCTATGGTGCACTCTCAG
TACAATCTGCTCTGATGCCGCATAGTTAAGCCAGTATCTGCTCCCTGCTTGTGTGTTGGAGGTCGCTGAG
TAGTGCGCGAGCAAAATTTAAGCTACAACAAGGCAAGGCTTGACCGACAATTGCATGAAGAATCTGCTTA
GGGTTAGGCGTTTTGCGCTGCTTCGCGATGTACGGGCCAGATATACGCGTTGACATTGATTATTGACTAG
TTATTAATAGTAATCAATTACGGGGTCATTAGTTCATAGCCCATATATGGAGTTCCGCGTTACATAACTT
ACGGTAAATGGCCCGCCTGGCTGACCGCCCAACGACCCCCGCCCATTGACGTCAATAATGACGTATGTTC
CCATAGTAACGCCAATAGGGACTTTCCATTGACGTCAATGGGTGGAGTATTTACGGTAAACTGCCCACTT
GGCAGTACATCAAGTGTATCATATGCCAAGTACGCCCCCTATTGACGTCAATGACGGTAAATGGCCCGCC
TGGCATTATGCCCAGTACATGACCTTATGGGACTTTCCTACTTGGCAGTACATCTACGTATTAGTCATCG
CTATTACCATGGTGATGCGGTTTTGGCAGTACATCAATGGGCGTGGATAGCGGTTTGACTCACGGGGATT
TCCAAGTCTCCACCCCATTGACGTCAATGGGAGTTTGTTTTGGCACCAAAATCAACGGGACTTTCCAAAA
TGTCGTAACAACTCCGCCCCATTGACGCAAATGGGCGGTAGGCGTGTACGGTGGGAGGTCTATATAAGCA
GCGCGTTTTGCCTGTACTGGGTCTCTCTGGTTAGACCAGATCTGAGCCTGGGAGCTCTCTGGCTAACTAG
GGAACCCACTGCTTAAGCCTCAATAAAGCTTGCCTTGAGTGCTTCAAGTAGTGTGTGCCCGTCTGTTGTG
TGACTCTGGTAACTAGAGATCCCTCAGACCCTTTTAGTCAGTGTGGAAAATCTCTAGCAGTGGCGCCCGA
ACAGGGACTTGAAAGCGAAAGGGAAACCAGAGGAGCTCTCTCGACGCAGGACTCGGCTTGCTGAAGCGCG
CACGGCAAGAGGCGAGGGGCGGCGACTGGTGAGTACGCCAAAAATTTTGACTAGCGGAGGCTAGAAGGAG
AGAGATGGGTGCGAGAGCGTCAGTATTAAGCGGGGGAGAATTAGATCGCGATGGGAAAAAATTCGGTTAA
GGCCAGGGGGAAAGAAAAAATATAAATTAAAACATATAGTATGGGCAAGCAGGGAGCTAGAACGATTCGC
AGTTAATCCTGGCCTGTTAGAAACATCAGAAGGCTGTAGACAAATACTGGGACAGCTACAACCATCCCTT
CAGACAGGATCAGAAGAACTTAGATCATTATATAATACAGTAGCAACCCTCTATTGTGTGCATCAAAGGA
TAGAGATAAAAGACACCAAGGAAGCTTTAGACAAGATAGAGGAAGAGCAAAACAAAAGTAAGACCACCGC
ACAGCAAGCGGCCGCTGATCTTCAGACCTGGAGGAGGAGATATGAGGGACAATTGGAGAAGTGAATTATA
TAAATATAAAGTAGTAAAAATTGAACCATTAGGAGTAGCACCCACCAAGGCAAAGAGAAGAGTGGTGCAG
AGAGAAAAAAGAGCAGTGGGAATAGGAGCTTTGTTCCTTGGGTTCTTGGGAGCAGCAGGAAGCACTATGG
GCGCAGCGTCAATGACGCTGACGGTACAGGCCAGACAATTATTGTCTGGTATAGTGCAGCAGCAGAACAA
TTTGCTGAGGGCTATTGAGGCGCAACAGCATCTGTTGCAACTCACAGTCTGGGGCATCAAGCAGCTCCAG
GCAAGAATCCTGGCTGTGGAAAGATACCTAAAGGATCAACAGCTCCTGGGGATTTGGGGTTGCTCTGGAA
AACTCATTTGCACCACTGCTGTGCCTTGGAATGCTAGTTGGAGTAATAAATCTCTGGAACAGATTTGGAA
TCACACGACCTGGATGGAGTGGGACAGAGAAATTAACAATTACACAAGCTTAATACACTCCTTAATTGAA
GAATCGCAAAACCAGCAAGAAAAGAATGAACAAGAATTATTGGAATTAGATAAATGGGCAAGTTTGTGGA
ATTGGTTTAACATAACAAATTGGCTGTGGTATATAAAATTATTCATAATGATAGTAGGAGGCTTGGTAGG
TTTAAGAATAGTTTTTGCTGTACTTTCTATAGTGAATAGAGTTAGGCAGGGATATTCACCATTATCGTTT
CAGACCCACCTCCCAACCCCGAGGGGACCCGACAGGCCCGAAGGAATAGAAGAAGAAGGTGGAGAGAGAG
ACAGAGACAGATCCATTCGATTAGTGAACGGATCGGCACTGCGTGCGCCAATTCTGCAGACAAATGGCAG
TATTCATCCACAATTTTAAAAGAAAAGGGGGGATTGGGGGGTACAGTGCAGGGGAAAGAATAGTAGACAT
AATAGCAACAGACATACAAACTAAAGAATTACAAAAACAAATTACAAAAATTCAAAATTTTCGGGTTTAT
TACAGGGACAGCAGAGATCCAGTTTGGTTAATTAAGGTACCGAGGGCCTATTTCCCATGATTCCTTCATA
TTTGCATATACGATACAAGGCTGTTAGAGAGATAATTAGAATTAATTTGACTGTAAACACAAAGATATTA
GTACAAAATACGTGACGTAGAAAGTAATAATTTCTTGGGTAGTTTGCAGTTTTAAAATTATGTTTTAAAA
TGGACTATCATATGCTTACCGTAACTTGAAAGTATTTCGATTTCTTGGCTTTATATATCTTGTGGAAAGG
ACGAAACACCGGACATTACATATAAGACCAGTTTTAGAGCTAGAAATAGCAAGTTAAAATAAGGCTAGTC
CGTTATCAACTTGAAAAAGTGGCACCGAGTCGGTGCTTTTTTGAATTCGCTAGCTAGGTCTTGAAAGGAG
TGGGAATTGGCTCCGGTGCCCGTCAGTGGGCAGAGCGCACATCGCCCACAGTCCCCGAGAAGTTGGGGGG
AGGGGTCGGCAATTGATCCGGTGCCTAGAGAAGGTGGCGCGGGGTAAACTGGGAAAGTGATGTCGTGTAC
TGGCTCCGCCTTTTTCCCGAGGGTGGGGGAGAACCGTATATAAGTGCAGTAGTCGCCGTGAACGTTCTTT
TTCGCAACGGGTTTGCCGCCAGAACACAGGACCGGTTCTAGAGCGCTGCCACCATGGACAAGAAGTACAG
CATCGGCCTGGACATCGGCACCAACTCTGTGGGCTGGGCCGTGATCACCGACGAGTACAAGGTGCCCAGC
AAGAAATTCAAGGTGCTGGGCAACACCGACCGGCACAGCATCAAGAAGAACCTGATCGGAGCCCTGCTGT
TCGACAGCGGCGAAACAGCCGAGGCCACCCGGCTGAAGAGAACCGCCAGAAGAAGATACACCAGACGGAA
GAACCGGATCTGCTATCTGCAAGAGATCTTCAGCAACGAGATGGCCAAGGTGGACGACAGCTTCTTCCAC
AGACTGGAAGAGTCCTTCCTGGTGGAAGAGGATAAGAAGCACGAGCGGCACCCCATCTTCGGCAACATCG
TGGACGAGGTGGCCTACCACGAGAAGTACCCCACCATCTACCACCTGAGAAAGAAACTGGTGGACAGCAC
CGACAAGGCCGACCTGCGGCTGATCTATCTGGCCCTGGCCCACATGATCAAGTTCCGGGGCCACTTCCTG
ATCGAGGGCGACCTGAACCCCGACAACAGCGACGTGGACAAGCTGTTCATCCAGCTGGTGCAGACCTACA
ACCAGCTGTTCGAGGAAAACCCCATCAACGCCAGCGGCGTGGACGCCAAGGCCATCCTGTCTGCCAGACT
GAGCAAGAGCAGACGGCTGGAAAATCTGATCGCCCAGCTGCCCGGCGAGAAGAAGAATGGCCTGTTCGGA
AACCTGATTGCCCTGAGCCTGGGCCTGACCCCCAACTTCAAGAGCAACTTCGACCTGGCCGAGGATGCCA
AACTGCAGCTGAGCAAGGACACCTACGACGACGACCTGGACAACCTGCTGGCCCAGATCGGCGACCAGTA
CGCCGACCTGTTTCTGGCCGCCAAGAACCTGTCCGACGCCATCCTGCTGAGCGACATCCTGAGAGTGAAC
ACCGAGATCACCAAGGCCCCCCTGAGCGCCTCTATGATCAAGAGATACGACGAGCACCACCAGGACCTGA
CCCTGCTGAAAGCTCTCGTGCGGCAGCAGCTGCCTGAGAAGTACAAAGAGATTTTCTTCGACCAGAGCAA
GAACGGCTACGCCGGCTACATTGACGGCGGAGCCAGCCAGGAAGAGTTCTACAAGTTCATCAAGCCCATC
CTGGAAAAGATGGACGGCACCGAGGAACTGCTCGTGAAGCTGAACAGAGAGGACCTGCTGCGGAAGCAGC
GGACCTTCGACAACGGCAGCATCCCCCACCAGATCCACCTGGGAGAGCTGCACGCCATTCTGCGGCGGCA
GGAAGATTTTTACCCATTCCTGAAGGACAACCGGGAAAAGATCGAGAAGATCCTGACCTTCCGCATCCCC
TACTACGTGGGCCCTCTGGCCAGGGGAAACAGCAGATTCGCCTGGATGACCAGAAAGAGCGAGGAAACCA
TCACCCCCTGGAACTTCGAGGAAGTGGTGGACAAGGGCGCTTCCGCCCAGAGCTTCATCGAGCGGATGAC
CAACTTCGATAAGAACCTGCCCAACGAGAAGGTGCTGCCCAAGCACAGCCTGCTGTACGAGTACTTCACC
GTGTATAACGAGCTGACCAAAGTGAAATACGTGACCGAGGGAATGAGAAAGCCCGCCTTCCTGAGCGGCG
AGCAGAAAAAGGCCATCGTGGACCTGCTGTTCAAGACCAACCGGAAAGTGACCGTGAAGCAGCTGAAAGA
GGACTACTTCAAGAAAATCGAGTGCTTCGACTCCGTGGAAATCTCCGGCGTGGAAGATCGGTTCAACGCC
TCCCTGGGCACATACCACGATCTGCTGAAAATTATCAAGGACAAGGACTTCCTGGACAATGAGGAAAACG
AGGACATTCTGGAAGATATCGTGCTGACCCTGACACTGTTTGAGGACAGAGAGATGATCGAGGAACGGCT
GAAAACCTATGCCCACCTGTTCGACGACAAAGTGATGAAGCAGCTGAAGCGGCGGAGATACACCGGCTGG
GGCAGGCTGAGCCGGAAGCTGATCAACGGCATCCGGGACAAGCAGTCCGGCAAGACAATCCTGGATTTCC
TGAAGTCCGACGGCTTCGCCAACAGAAACTTCATGCAGCTGATCCACGACGACAGCCTGACCTTTAAAGA
GGACATCCAGAAAGCCCAGGTGTCCGGCCAGGGCGATAGCCTGCACGAGCACATTGCCAATCTGGCCGGC
AGCCCCGCCATTAAGAAGGGCATCCTGCAGACAGTGAAGGTGGTGGACGAGCTCGTGAAAGTGATGGGCC
GGCACAAGCCCGAGAACATCGTGATCGAAATGGCCAGAGAGAACCAGACCACCCAGAAGGGACAGAAGAA
CAGCCGCGAGAGAATGAAGCGGATCGAAGAGGGCATCAAAGAGCTGGGCAGCCAGATCCTGAAAGAACAC
CCCGTGGAAAACACCCAGCTGCAGAACGAGAAGCTGTACCTGTACTACCTGCAGAATGGGCGGGATATGT
ACGTGGACCAGGAACTGGACATCAACCGGCTGTCCGACTACGATGTGGACCATATCGTGCCTCAGAGCTT
TCTGAAGGACGACTCCATCGACAACAAGGTGCTGACCAGAAGCGACAAGAACCGGGGCAAGAGCGACAAC
GTGCCCTCCGAAGAGGTCGTGAAGAAGATGAAGAACTACTGGCGGCAGCTGCTGAACGCCAAGCTGATTA
CCCAGAGAAAGTTCGACAATCTGACCAAGGCCGAGAGAGGCGGCCTGAGCGAACTGGATAAGGCCGGCTT
CATCAAGAGACAGCTGGTGGAAACCCGGCAGATCACAAAGCACGTGGCACAGATCCTGGACTCCCGGATG
AACACTAAGTACGACGAGAATGACAAGCTGATCCGGGAAGTGAAAGTGATCACCCTGAAGTCCAAGCTGG
TGTCCGATTTCCGGAAGGATTTCCAGTTTTACAAAGTGCGCGAGATCAACAACTACCACCACGCCCACGA
CGCCTACCTGAACGCCGTCGTGGGAACCGCCCTGATCAAAAAGTACCCTAAGCTGGAAAGCGAGTTCGTG
TACGGCGACTACAAGGTGTACGACGTGCGGAAGATGATCGCCAAGAGCGAGCAGGAAATCGGCAAGGCTA
CCGCCAAGTACTTCTTCTACAGCAACATCATGAACTTTTTCAAGACCGAGATTACCCTGGCCAACGGCGA
GATCCGGAAGCGGCCTCTGATCGAGACAAACGGCGAAACCGGGGAGATCGTGTGGGATAAGGGCCGGGAT
TTTGCCACCGTGCGGAAAGTGCTGAGCATGCCCCAAGTGAATATCGTGAAAAAGACCGAGGTGCAGACAG
GCGGCTTCAGCAAAGAGTCTATCCTGCCCAAGAGGAACAGCGATAAGCTGATCGCCAGAAAGAAGGACTG
GGACCCTAAGAAGTACGGCGGCTTCGACAGCCCCACCGTGGCCTATTCTGTGCTGGTGGTGGCCAAAGTG
GAAAAGGGCAAGTCCAAGAAACTGAAGAGTGTGAAAGAGCTGCTGGGGATCACCATCATGGAAAGAAGCA
GCTTCGAGAAGAATCCCATCGACTTTCTGGAAGCCAAGGGCTACAAAGAAGTGAAAAAGGACCTGATCAT
CAAGCTGCCTAAGTACTCCCTGTTCGAGCTGGAAAACGGCCGGAAGAGAATGCTGGCCTCTGCCGGCGAA
CTGCAGAAGGGAAACGAACTGGCCCTGCCCTCCAAATATGTGAACTTCCTGTACCTGGCCAGCCACTATG
AGAAGCTGAAGGGCTCCCCCGAGGATAATGAGCAGAAACAGCTGTTTGTGGAACAGCACAAGCACTACCT
GGACGAGATCATCGAGCAGATCAGCGAGTTCTCCAAGAGAGTGATCCTGGCCGACGCTAATCTGGACAAA
GTGCTGTCCGCCTACAACAAGCACCGGGATAAGCCCATCAGAGAGCAGGCCGAGAATATCATCCACCTGT
TTACCCTGACCAATCTGGGAGCCCCTGCCGCCTTCAAGTACTTTGACACCACCATCGACCGGAAGAGGTA
CACCAGCACCAAAGAGGTGCTGGACGCCACCCTGATCCACCAGAGCATCACCGGCCTGTACGAGACACGG
ATCGACCTGTCTCAGCTGGGAGGCGACAAGCGACCTGCCGCCACAAAGAAGGCTGGACAGGCTAAGAAGA
AGAAAGATTACAAAGACGATGACGATAAGGGATCCGGCGCAACAAACTTCTCTCTGCTGAAACAAGCCGG
AGATGTCGAAGAGAATCCTGGACCGACCGAGTACAAGCCCACGGTGCGCCTCGCCA
