>Addgene plasmid #231989 | pLenti-CRISPRv2-sgNTC49-puro | depositor partial sequence | sequence record 455905 | Partial sequence
GAGGGCCTATTTCCCATGATTCCTTCATATTTGCATATACGATACAAGGCTGTTAGAGAGATAATTAGAA
TTAATTTGACTGTAAACACAAAGATATTAGTACAAAATACGTGACGTAGAAAGTAATAATTTCTTGGGTA
GTTTGCAGTTTTAAAATTATGTTTTAAAATGGACTATCATATGCTTACCGTAACTTGAAAGTATTTCGAT
TTCTTGGCTTTATATATCTTGTGGAAAGGACGAAACACCGGACATTACATATAAGACCAGTTTTAGAGCT
AGAAATAGCAAGTTAAAATAAGGCTAGTCCGTTATCAACTTGAAAAAGTGGCACCGAGTCGGTGCTTTTT
TGAATTCGCTAGCTAGGTCTTGAAAGGAGTGGGAATTGGCTCCGGTGCCCGTCAGTGGGCAGAGCGCACA
TCGCCCACAGTCCCCGAGAAGTTGGGGGGAGGGGTCGGCAATTGATCCGGTGCCTAGAGAAGGTGGCGCG
GGGTAAACTGGGAAAGTGATGTCGTGTACTGGCTCCGCCTTTTTCCCGAGGGTGGGGGAGAACCGTATAT
AAGTGCAGTAGTCGCCGTGAACGTTCTTTTTCGCAACGGGTTTGCCGCCAGAACACAGGACCGGTTCTAG
AGCGCTGCCACC
